Addgene plasmid #31806: CHMP6_GFP
Depositing lab: Daniel Gerlich. Depositing organization: ETH Zurich (Swiss Federal Institute of Technology). Publication: Cortical constriction during abscission involves helices of ESCRT-III-dependent filaments. Guizetti J, Schermelleh L, Mantler J, Maar S, Poser I, Leonhardt H, Muller-Reichert T, Gerlich DW. Science. 2011 Mar 25;331(6024):1616-20. Epub 2011 Feb 10. 10.1126/science.1201847 PubMed 21310966.
Backbone
  Vector backbone: pmEGFP_N_dest.
  Vector type: Mammalian Expression
Growth in bacteria
  Bacterial resistance: Kanamycin, 50 μg/mL
  Growth temperature: 37°C
  Growth strain: DH5alpha
  Copy number: High Copy
Gene/Insert
  Gene/Insert name: CHMP6
  Species: H. sapiens (human)
  Entrez Gene: CHMP6 (a.k.a. VPS20)
  Cloning method: Gateway Cloning
  Sequencing primers: 5′ -
Terms and licenses: Academic/Nonprofit Terms; Industry Terms: Not Available to Industry
How to cite: CHMP6_GFP was a gift from Daniel Gerlich (Addgene plasmid # 31806 ; http://n2t.net/addgene:31806 ; RRID:Addgene_31806)
