[The description below was written by a language model from this plasmid's Addgene catalogue record and pLannotate feature annotations shown in this document.]
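Description:
CHMP6_GFP is a 5,348 nt mammalian expression plasmid in which human CHMP6 (also known as VPS20), a probable core subunit of the ESCRT-III membrane-remodelling complex, is fused at its C-terminus to a green fluorescent protein. It was built by Gateway recombination into the destination vector pmEGFP_N_dest. The CHMP6 coding sequence is accordingly flanked by attB1 and attB2 sites, with the attB2-derived sequence acting as a short linker ahead of the EGFP reading frame. The backbone name suggests a monomeric EGFP variant, although the annotation simply calls the reporter EGFP. Expression of the fusion is driven by the human cytomegalovirus immediate early enhancer and promoter and terminated by the SV40 polyadenylation signal. The short large T antigen fragment annotated just after EGFP is most likely part of the SV40-derived 3′ region rather than a functional element.

The rest of the plasmid follows the layout of common EGFP-N-type vectors. A high-copy ColE1/pUC-type origin supports propagation in E. coli, and an f1 origin is also present. A single NeoR/KanR (Tn5 aminoglycoside phosphotransferase) gene sits behind tandem bacterial (bla) and SV40 early promoters and ends in the HSV TK polyadenylation signal. This arrangement gives kanamycin resistance in bacteria and allows G418 selection of stably transfected mammalian cells. The small ble and bGH poly(A) fragments appear to be residual or incidental matches.

The associated publication concerns ESCRT-III-dependent filaments in cortical constriction during abscission. This is consistent with using the plasmid to visualise CHMP6 localisation by fluorescence microscopy in dividing mammalian cells, although the record does not describe specific applications.
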