Features (pLannotate 1.2.2; 18 found; start..end, strand, type, name):
      1..304     +  enhancer       CMV enhancer: human cytomegalovirus immediate early enhancer
    305..508     +  promoter       CMV promoter: human cytomegalovirus (CMV) immediate early promoter
    531..567     +  misc_feature   MCS (fragment): multiple cloning site
    569..586     +  protein_bind   attB1 (fragment): mutant version of attB; core recombination site for the Gateway® BP reaction BP Clonase™
    592..1194    +  CDS            CHMP6: CHMP6_HUMAN - Also known as VPS20. Experimental evidence at protein level: Swiss-Prot protein existence level 1. Probable core component of the endosomal sorting required for transport complex III (ESCRT-III) which is involved in multivesicular bodies (MVBs) formation and sorting of endosomal cargo proteins into MVBs. MVBs contain intraluminal vesicles (ILVs) that are generated by invagination and scission from the limiting membrane of the endosome and mostly are delivered to lysosomes enabling degradation of membrane proteins, such as stimulated growth factor receptors, lysosomal enzymes and
   1196..1220    -  protein_bind   attB2: mutant version of attB; recombination site for the Gateway® BP reaction BP Clonase™
   1234..1953    +  CDS            EGFP: the original enhanced GFP (Yang et al., 1996) mammalian codon-optimized
   1970..2053    +  CDS            large T antigen (fragment): large T antigen from SV40 (simian virus 40)
   2076..2197    +  polyA_signal   SV40 poly(A) signal: SV40 polyadenylation signal
   2231..2659    -  rep_origin     f1 ori (sequence partly withheld): f1 bacteriophage origin of replication; arrow indicates direction of (+) strand synthesis
   2686..2790    +  promoter       AmpR promoter: bla
   2792..3149    +  promoter       SV40 promoter: SV40 enhancer and early promoter
   3184..3978    +  CDS            NeoR/KanR: aminoglycoside phosphotransferase from Tn5; aph(3')-II (or nptII); confers resistance to neomycin, kanamycin, and G418 (Geneticin®)
   3999..4151    +  CDS            ble (fragment): BLE_KLEPN - Experimental evidence at protein level: Swiss-Prot protein existence level 1. Binding protein with a strong affinity to the bleomycin family of antibiotics. Binds to CL990; an antimitotic-antibiotic compound. From Klebsiella pneumoniae.
   4210..4257    +  polyA_signal   HSV TK poly(A) signal: herpes simplex virus thymidine kinase polyadenylation signal (Cole and Stacy, 1985)
   4348..4364    -  polyA_signal   bGH poly(A) signal (fragment): bovine growth hormone polyadenylation signal
   4586..5174    +  rep_origin     ori: high-copy-number ColE1/pMB1/pBR322/pUC origin of replication
   5289..5348    +  enhancer       CMV enhancer (fragment): human cytomegalovirus immediate early enhancer
>Addgene plasmid #31806 | CHMP6_GFP | addgene full sequence | sequence record 274973 | Addgene NGS Result
CGTTACATAACTTACGGTAAATGGCCCGCCTGGCTGACCGCCCAACGACCCCCGCCCATTGACGTCAATA
ATGACGTATGTTCCCATAGTAACGCCAATAGGGACTTTCCATTGACGTCAATGGGTGGAGTATTTACGGT
AAACTGCCCACTTGGCAGTACATCAAGTGTATCATATGCCAAGTACGCCCCCTATTGACGTCAATGACGG
TAAATGGCCCGCCTGGCATTATGCCCAGTACATGACCTTATGGGACTTTCCTACTTGGCAGTACATCTAC
GTATTAGTCATCGCTATTACCATGGTGATGCGGTTTTGGCAGTACATCAATGGGCGTGGATAGCGGTTTG
ACTCACGGGGATTTCCAAGTCTCCACCCCATTGACGTCAATGGGAGTTTGTTTTGGCACCAAAATCAACG
GGACTTTCCAAAATGTCGTAACAACTCCGCCCCATTGACGCAAATGGGCGGTAGGCGTGTACGGTGGGAG
GTCTATATAAGCAGAGCTGGTTTAGTGAACCGTCAGATCCGCTAGCGCTACCGGACTCAGATCTCGAGCT
CAAGCTTACAAGTTTGTACAAAAAAGTTGGCATGGGTAACCTGTTCGGCCGCAAGAAGCAGAGCCGCGTC
ACGGAGCAGGACAAGGCCATCCTGCAACTGAAGCAGCAGCGGGACAAGCTGAGGCAGTACCAGAAGAGGA
TCGCCCAGCAGCTGGAGCGCGAGCGCGCCCTGGCCCGGCAGCTGCTGCGGGACGGCAGGAAGGAACGGGC
CAAGCTGCTGCTCAAGAAGAAGCGATACCAGGAGCAGCTCCTGGACAGGACGGAGAACCAGATCAGCAGC
CTGGAGGCCATGGTTCAGAGTATTGAGTTCACCCAGATCGAAATGAAAGTGATGGAGGGGCTGCAGTTTG
GAAATGAGTGTCTGAACAAGATGCACCAGGTGATGTCCATTGAAGAGGTGGAGAGGATCCTGGACGAGAC
GCAGGAGGCCGTGGAGTACCAGCGGCAAATAGACGAGCTCCTGGCAGGAAGCTTCACTCAGGAGGATGAA
GACGCCATCCTGGAGGAGCTGAGCGCAATCACTCAGGAACAAATAGAGCTGCCAGAGGTTCCCTCCGAGC
CCCTTCCTGAGAAGATCCCAGAAAACGTCCCTGTCAAGGCCAGGCCCAGGCAGGCGGAGCTGGTGGCAGC
TTCGTACCCAACTTTCTTGTACAAAGTGGTACCGGTCGCCACCATGGTGAGCAAGGGCGAGGAGCTGTTC
ACCGGGGTGGTGCCCATCCTGGTCGAGCTGGACGGCGACGTAAACGGCCACAAGTTCAGCGTGTCCGGCG
AGGGCGAGGGCGATGCCACCTACGGCAAGCTGACCCTGAAGTTCATCTGCACCACCGGCAAGCTGCCCGT
GCCCTGGCCCACCCTCGTGACCACCCTGACCTACGGCGTGCAGTGCTTCAGCCGCTACCCCGACCACATG
AAGCAGCACGACTTCTTCAAGTCCGCCATGCCCGAAGGCTACGTCCAGGAGCGCACCATCTTCTTCAAGG
ACGACGGCAACTACAAGACCCGCGCCGAGGTGAAGTTCGAGGGCGACACCCTGGTGAACCGCATCGAGCT
GAAGGGCATCGACTTCAAGGAGGACGGCAACATCCTGGGGCACAAGCTGGAGTACAACTACAACAGCCAC
AACGTCTATATCATGGCCGACAAGCAGAAGAACGGCATCAAGGTGAACTTCAAGATCCGCCACAACATCG
AGGACGGCAGCGTGCAGCTCGCCGACCACTACCAGCAGAACACCCCCATCGGCGACGGCCCCGTGCTGCT
GCCCGACAACCACTACCTGAGCACCCAGTCCGCCCTGAGCAAAGACCCCAACGAGAAGCGCGATCACATG
GTCCTTAAGGAGTTCGTGACCGCCGCCGGGATCACTCTCGGCATGGACGAGCTGTACAAGTAAAGCGGCC
GCGACTCTAGATCATAATCAGCCATACCACATTTGTAGAGGTTTTACTTGCTTTAAAAAACCTCCCACAC
CTCCCCCTGAACCTGAAACATAAAATGAATGCAATTGTTGTTGTTAACTTGTTTATTGCAGCTTATAATG
GTTACAAATAAAGCAATAGCATCACAAATTTCACAAATAAAGCATTTTTTTCACTGCATTCTAGTTGTGG
TTTGTCCAAACTCATCAATGTATCTTAAGGCGTAAATTGTAAGCGTTAATATTTTGTTAAAATTCGCGTT
AAATTTTTGTTAAATCAGCTCATTTTTTAACCAATAGGCCGAAATCGGCAAAATCCCTTATAAATCAAAA
GAATAGACCGAGATAGGGT
[37 nt withheld, positions 2330-2366]
AAAGAACGTGGACTCCAACGTCAAAGG
[49 nt withheld, positions 2394-2442]
T
[91 nt withheld, positions 2444-2534]
G
[124 nt withheld, positions 2536-2659]
CAGGTGGCACTTTTCGGGGAAATGTGCGCGGAACCCCTATTTGTTTATTTTTCTAAATACATTCAAATAT
GTATCCGCTCATGAGACAATAACCCTGATAAATGCTTCAATAATATTGAAAAAGGAAGAGTCCTGAGGCG
GAAAGAACCAGCTGTGGAATGTGTGTCAGTTAGGGTGTGGAAAGTCCCCAGGCTCCCCAGCAGGCAGAAG
TATGCAAAGCATGCATCTCAATTAGTCAGCAACCAGGTGTGGAAAGTCCCCAGGCTCCCCAGCAGGCAGA
AGTATGCAAAGCATGCATCTCAATTAGTCAGCAACCATAGTCCCGCCCCTAACTCCGCCCATCCCGCCCC
TAACTCCGCCCAGTTCCGCCCATTCTCCGCCCCATGGCTGACTAATTTTTTTTATTTATGCAGAGGCCGA
GGCCGCCTCGGCCTCTGAGCTATTCCAGAAGTAGTGAGGAGGCTTTTTTGGAGGCCTAGGCTTTTGCAAA
GATCGATCAAGAGACAGGATGAGGATCGTTTCGCATGATTGAACAAGATGGATTGCACGCAGGTTCTCCG
GCCGCTTGGGTGGAGAGGCTATTCGGCTATGACTGGGCACAACAGACAATCGGCTGCTCTGATGCCGCCG
TGTTCCGGCTGTCAGCGCAGGGGCGCCCGGTTCTTTTTGTCAAGACCGACCTGTCCGGTGCCCTGAATGA
ACTGCAAGACGAGGCAGCGCGGCTATCGTGGCTGGCCACGACGGGCGTTCCTTGCGCAGCTGTGCTCGAC
GTTGTCACTGAAGCGGGAAGGGACTGGCTGCTATTGGGCGAAGTGCCGGGGCAGGATCTCCTGTCATCTC
ACCTTGCTCCTGCCGAGAAAGTATCCATCATGGCTGATGCAATGCGGCGGCTGCATACGCTTGATCCGGC
TACCTGCCCATTCGACCACCAAGCGAAACATCGCATCGAGCGAGCACGTACTCGGATGGAAGCCGGTCTT
GTCGATCAGGATGATCTGGACGAAGAGCATCAGGGGCTCGCGCCAGCCGAACTGTTCGCCAGGCTCAAGG
CGAGCATGCCCGACGGCGAGGATCTCGTCGTGACCCATGGCGATGCCTGCTTGCCGAATATCATGGTGGA
AAATGGCCGCTTTTCTGGATTCATCGACTGTGGCCGGCTGGGTGTGGCGGACCGCTATCAGGACATAGCG
TTGGCTACCCGTGATATTGCTGAAGAGCTTGGCGGCGAATGGGCTGACCGCTTCCTCGTGCTTTACGGTA
TCGCCGCTCCCGATTCGCAGCGCATCGCCTTCTATCGCCTTCTTGACGAGTTCTTCTGAGCGGGACTCTG
GGGTTCGAAATGACCGACCAAGCGACGCCCAACCTGCCATCACGAGATTTCGATTCCACCGCCGCCTTCT
ATGAAAGGTTGGGCTTCGGAATCGTTTTCCGGGACGCCGGCTGGATGATCCTCCAGCGCGGGGATCTCAT
GCTGGAGTTCTTCGCCCACCCTAGGGGGAGGCTAACTGAAACACGGAAGGAGACAATACCGGAAGGAACC
CGCGCTATGACGGCAATAAAAAGACAGAATAAAACGCACGGTGTTGGGTCGTTTGTTCATAAACGCGGGG
TTCGGTCCCAGGGCTGGCACTCTGTCGATACCCCACCGAGACCCCATTGGGGCCAATACGCCCGCGTTTC
TTCCTTTTCCCCACCCCACCCCCCAAGTTCGGGTGAAGGCCCAGGGCTCGCAGCCAACGTCGGGGCGGCA
GGCCCTGCCATAGCCTCAGGTTACTCATATATACTTTAGATTGATTTAAAACTTCATTTTTAATTTAAAA
GGATCTAGGTGAAGATCCTTTTTGATAATCTCATGACCAAAATCCCTTAACGTGAGTTTTCGTTCCACTG
AGCGTCAGACCCCGTAGAAAAGATCAAAGGATCTTCTTGAGATCCTTTTTTTCTGCGCGTAATCTGCTGC
TTGCAAACAAAAAAACCACCGCTACCAGCGGTGGTTTGTTTGCCGGATCAAGAGCTACCAACTCTTTTTC
CGAAGGTAACTGGCTTCAGCAGAGCGCAGATACCAAATACTGTTCTTCTAGTGTAGCCGTAGTTAGGCCA
CCACTTCAAGAACTCTGTAGCACCGCCTACATACCTCGCTCTGCTAATCCTGTTACCAGTGGCTGCTGCC
AGTGGCGATAAGTCGTGTCTTACCGGGTTGGACTCAAGACGATAGTTACCGGATAAGGCGCAGCGGTCGG
GCTGAACGGGGGGTTCGTGCACACAGCCCAGCTTGGAGCGAACGACCTACACCGAACTGAGATACCTACA
GCGTGAGCTATGAGAAAGCGCCACGCTTCCCGAAGGGAGAAAGGCGGACAGGTATCCGGTAAGCGGCAGG
GTCGGAACAGGAGAGCGCACGAGGGAGCTTCCAGGGGGAAACGCCTGGTATCTTTATAGTCCTGTCGGGT
TTCGCCACCTCTGACTTGAGCGTCGATTTTTGTGATGCTCGTCAGGGGGGCGGAGCCTATGGAAAAACGC
CAGCAACGCGGCCTTTTTACGGTTCCTGGCCTTTTGCTGGCCTTTTGCTCACATGTTCTTTCCTGCGTTA
TCCCCTGATTCTGTGGATAACCGTATTACCGCCATGCATTAGTTATTAATAGTAATCAATTACGGGGTCA
TTAGTTCATAGCCCATATATGGAGTTCCG
