>Addgene plasmid #31806 | CHMP6_GFP | depositor partial sequence | sequence record 35817 | CHMP6_GFP sequence 932 bps
NGGGNATNGCTGGNGGCAAATAATGATTTTATTTTGACTGATAGTGACCTGTTCGTTGCAACAAATTGAT
AAGCAATGCTTTCTTATAATGCCAACTTTGTACAAGAAAGTTGGGTACGAAGCTGCCACCAGCTCCGCCT
GCCTGGGCCTGGCCTTGACAGGGACGTTTTCTGGGATCTTCTCAGGAAGGGGCTCGGAGGGAACCTCTGG
CAGCTCTATTTGTTCCTGAGTGATTGCGCTCAGCTCCTCCAGGATGGCGTCTTCATCCTCCTGAGTGAAG
CTTCCTGCCAGGAGCTCGTCTATTTGCCGCTGGTACTCCACGGCCTCCTGCGTCTCGTCCAGGATCCTCT
CCACCTCTTCAATGGACATCACCTGGTGCATCTTGTTCAGACACTCATTTCCAAACTGCAGCCCCTCCAT
CACTTTCATTTCGATCTGGGTGAACTCAATACTCTGAACCATGGCCTCCAGGCTGCTGATCTGGTTCTCC
GTCCTGTCCAGGAGCTGCTCCTGGTATCGCTTCTTCTTGAGCAGCAGCTTGGCCCGTTCCTTCCTGCCGT
CCCGCAGCAGCTGCCGGGCCAGGGCGCGCTCGCGCTCCAGCTGCTGGGCGATCCTCTTCTGGTACTGCCT
CAGCTTGTCCCGCTGCTGCTTCAGTTGCAGGATGGCCTTGTCCTGCTCCGTGACGCGGCTCTGCTTCTTG
CGGCCGAACAGGTTACCCATGCCAACTTTTTTGTACAAAGTTGGCATTATAAAAAAGCATTGCTCATCAA
TTTGTTGCAACGAACAGGTCACTATCAGTCAAAATAAAATCATTATTTGGGGCCCGAGCTTAAGACTGGC
CGTCGTTTTACAACGTCGTGACTGGGAAAACATCCATGCTAGCGTTNACGCGAGAGTAGGGAACTGCCNG
NCATCAAATAAAACGAAAGGCT
