>Addgene plasmid #31806 | CHMP6_GFP | addgene partial sequence | sequence record 38438 | EGFP-N 5'-CGTCGCCGTCCAGCTCGACCAG-3'
TCTCGCCTTGCTACATGGTGGCGACCGGTACCACTTTGTACAAGAAAGTTGGGTACGAAGCTGCCACCAG
CTCCGCCTGCCTGGGCCTGGCCTTGACAGGGACGTTTTCTGGGATCTTCTCAGGAAGGGGCTCGGAGGGA
ACCTCTGGCAGCTCTATTTGTTCCTGAGTGATTGCGCTCAGCTCCTCCAGGATGGCGTCTTCATCCTCCT
GAGTGAAGCTTCCTGCCAGGAGCTCGTCTATTTGCCGCTGGTACTCCACGGCCTCCTGCGTCTCGTCCAG
GATCCTCTCCACCTCTTCAATGGACATCACCTGGTGCATCTTGTTCAGACACTCATTTCCAAACTGCAGC
CCCTCCATCACTTTCATTTCGATCTGGGTGAACTCAATACTCTGAACCATGGCCTCCAGGCTGCTGATCT
GGTTCTCCGTCCTGTCCAGGAGCTGCTCCTGGTATCGCTTCTTCTTGAGCAGCAGCTTGGCCCGTTCCTT
CCTGCCGTCCCGCAGCAGCTGCCGGGCCAGGGCGCGCTCGCGCTCCAGCTGCTGGGCGATCCTCTTCTGG
TACTGCCTCAGCTTGTCCCGCTGCTGCTTCAGTTGCAGGATGGCCTTGTCCTGCTCCGTGACGCGGCTCT
GCTTCTTGCGGCCGAACAGGTTACCCATGCCAACTTTTTTGTACAAACTTGTAAGCTTGAGCTCGAGATC
TGAGTCCGGTAGCGCTAGCGGATCTGACGGTTCACTAAACCAGCTCTGCTTATATAGACCTCCCACCGTA
CACGCCTACCGCCCATTTGCGTCAATGGGGCGGAGTTGTTACGACATTTTGGAAAGTCCCGTTGANTTTG
GTGCCAAAACAAACTCCCATTGACGTCAATGGGGTGGAGACTNGGAAATCCCCGTGAGTCAANCNGCTAT
CCACGCCCAT
